Addgene plasmid #172782: pLBC0051
Purpose: Level 0 module containing CT_3XFLAGnYFP
Depositing lab: Benjamin Field. Depositing organization: CNRS DR12, Delegation Provence et Corse. Publication: MoBiFC: development of a modular bimolecular fluorescence complementation toolkit for the analysis of chloroplast protein-protein interactions. Velay F, Soula M, Mehrez M, Belbachir C, D'Alessandro S, Laloi C, Crete P, Field B. Plant Methods. 2022 May 26;18(1):69. doi: 10.1186/s13007-022-00902-1. PubMed 35619173.
Backbone
  Vector backbone: pAGM130
  Backbone manufacturer: Engler et al. 2014
  Vector type: Synthetic Biology
Growth in bacteria
  Bacterial resistance: Spectinomycin, 50 μg/mL
  Growth temperature: 37°C
  Growth strain: DH5alpha
  Copy number: High Copy
Gene/Insert
  Gene/Insert name: CDS 3XFLAG tag N-terminal eYFP (1-174)
  Species: Aequorea victoria
  Mutation: no
  Cloning method: Restriction Enzyme; 5′ cloning site Unknown (unknown if destroyed)
Terms and licenses: Academic/Nonprofit Terms; Industry Terms: Not Available to Industry
Depositor comments: Please visit https://www.biorxiv.org/content/10.1101/2021.03.01.433373v1 for bioRxiv preprint.
How to cite: pLBC0051 was a gift from Benjamin Field (Addgene plasmid # 172782 ; http://n2t.net/addgene:172782 ; RRID:Addgene_172782)
