[The description below was written by a language model from this plasmid's Addgene catalogue record and pLannotate feature annotations shown in this document.]
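Description:
pLBC0051 is a Level 0 part plasmid for modular (Golden Gate/MoClo-style) assembly, built in the pAGM130 backbone and classed as a synthetic biology vector. The sequenced record is small, about 2.9 kb, and is maintained in E. coli at high copy through a ColE1/pUC-type origin. Selection is with spectinomycin, conferred by the aadA aminoglycoside adenylyltransferase gene, which appears to be driven by an upstream bla-type (AmpR) promoter. The short integrase, gentamicin acetyltransferase and lacI fragments picked up by the automated annotation are best read as non-functional remnants of the resistance cassette's origin and of the backbone's cloning region, not as working genes.

The payload is a promoterless coding module described as CT_3XFLAGnYFP: a 3xFLAG epitope tag joined to the N-terminal fragment of eYFP (residues 1–174), derived from the Aequorea victoria fluorescent protein. The feature table detects only the fluorescent protein portion, labelled as a partial match to an EGFP variant of roughly 516 nt, which fits a truncated YFP half. The FLAG tag and the type IIS sites and overhangs that flank the part are not annotated, and the catalogue lists the cloning sites as unknown. The "CT" designation suggests that the part is intended as a C-terminal tag to be fused downstream of a protein of interest during assembly into a transcription unit with a separately supplied promoter and terminator.

The plasmid belongs to a modular bimolecular fluorescence complementation toolkit developed to study protein–protein interactions in chloroplasts. The nYFP half is non-fluorescent on its own and would be paired with a complementary C-terminal YFP fragment on a candidate partner, so that fluorescence is reconstituted when the two proteins interact, while the 3xFLAG tag allows the fusion to be detected immunologically.
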