Features (pLannotate 1.2.2; 7 found; start..end, strand, type, name):
    110..214     +  promoter       AmpR promoter: bla
    205..285     -  CDS            int (fragment): INT2_ECOLX - Protein inferred from homology: Swiss-Prot protein existence level 3. Putative integrase believed to be involved in the insertion of antibiotic resistance genes into plasmids and transposons. From Escherichia coli.
    373..429     +  CDS            GmR (fragment): gentamycin acetyltransferase; aacC1; confers resistance to gentamycin
    436..1224    +  CDS            aadA: S3AD_ECOLX - Experimental evidence at protein level: Swiss-Prot protein existence level 1. Mediates bacterial resistance to the antibiotics streptomycin and spectinomycin. From Escherichia coli.
   1398..1986    +  rep_origin     ori: high-copy-number ColE1/pMB1/pBR322/pUC origin of replication
   2169..2218    +  CDS            lacI (fragment): lac repressor; lacI; The lac repressor binds to the lac operator to inhibit transcription in E. coli. This inhibition can be relieved by adding lactose or isopropyl-β-D-thiogalactopyranoside (IPTG).
   2322..2837    +  CDS            (3-F)Tyr-EGFP (fragment): (3-F)Tyr-EGFP is a basic (constitutively fluorescent) green fluorescent protein published in 2004, derived from Aequorea victoria.
>Addgene plasmid #172782 | pLBC0051 | addgene full sequence | sequence record 345961 | Addgene NGS Result
GTGGCTCTTCAGTGGACGAAAGGGCCTCGTGATACGCCTATTTTTATAGGTTAATGTCATGATAATAATG
GTTTCTTAGACGTCAGGTGGCACTTTTCGGGGAAATGTGCGCGGAACCCCTATTTGTTTATTTTTCTAAA
TACATTCAAATATGTATCCGCTCATGAGACAATAACCCTGATAAATGCTTCAATAATATTGAAAAAGGAA
GAGTATGCGCTCACGCAACTGGTCCAGAACCTTGACCGAACGCAGCGGTGGTAACGGCGCAGTGGCGGTT
TTCATGGCTTGTTATGACTGTTTTTTTTTGGGGTACAGTCTATGCCTCGGGCATCCAAGCAGCAAGCGCG
TTACGCCGTGGGTCGATGTTTGATGTTATGGAGCAGCAACGATGTTACGCAGCAGGGCAGTCGCCCTAAA
ACAAAGTTAAACATCATGAGGGAAGCGGTGATCGCCGAAGTATCGACTCAACTATCAGAGGTAGTTGGCG
TCATCGAGCGCCATCTCGAACCGACGTTGCTGGCCGTACATTTGTACGGCTCCGCAGTGGATGGCGGCCT
GAAGCCACACAGCGATATTGATTTGCTGGTTACGGTGACCGTAAGGCTTGATGAAACAACGCGGCGAGCT
TTGATCAACGACCTTTTGGAAACTTCGGCTTCCCCTGGAGAGAGCGAGATTCTCCGCGCTGTAGAAGTCA
CCATTGTTGTGCACGACGACATCATTCCGTGGCGTTATCCAGCTAAGCGCGAACTGCAATTTGGAGAATG
GCAGCGCAATGACATTCTTGCAGGTATCTTCGAGCCAGCCACGATCGACATTGATCTGGCTATCTTGCTG
ACAAAAGCAAGAGAACATAGCGTTGCCTTGGTAGGTCCAGCGGCGGAGGAACTCTTTGATCCGGTTCCTG
AACAGGATCTATTTGAGGCGCTAAATGAAACCTTAACGCTATGGAACTCGCCGCCCGACTGGGCTGGCGA
TGAGCGAAATGTAGTGCTTACGTTGTCCCGCATTTGGTACAGCGCAGTAACCGGCAAAATCGCGCCGAAG
GATGTCGCTGCCGACTGGGCAATGGAGCGCCTGCCGGCCCAGTATCAGCCCGTCATACTTGAAGCTAGAC
AGGCTTATCTTGGACAAGAAGAAGATCGCTTGGCCTCGCGCGCAGATCAGTTGGAAGAATTTGTCCATTA
CGTAAAAGGCGAGATCACCAAGGTAGTCGGCAAATAACTGTCAGACCAAGTTTACTCATATATACTTTAG
ATTGATTTAAAACTTCATTTTTAATTTAAAAGGATCTAGGTGAAGATCCTTTTTGATAATCTCATGACCA
AAATCCCTTAACGTGAGTTTTCGTTCCACTGAGCGTCAGACCCCGTAGAAAAGATCAAAGGATCTTCTTG
AGATCCTTTTTTTCTGCGCGTAATCTGCTGCTTGCAAACAAAAAAACCACCGCTACCAGCGGTGGTTTGT
TTGCCGGATCAAGAGCTACCAACTCTTTTTCCGAAGGTAACTGGCTTCAGCAGAGCGCAGATACCAAATA
CTGTTCTTCTAGTGTAGCCGTAGTTAGGCCACCACTTCAAGAACTCTGTAGCACCGCCTACATACCTCGC
TCTGCTAATCCTGTTACCAGTGGCTGCTGCCAGTGGCGATAAGTCGTGTCTTACCGGGTTGGACTCAAGA
CGATAGTTACCGGATAAGGCGCAGCGGTCGGGCTGAACGGGGGGTTCGTGCACACAGCCCAGCTTGGAGC
GAACGACCTACACCGAACTGAGATACCTACAGCGTGAGCTATGAGAAAGCGCCACGCTTCCCGAAGGGAG
AAAGGCGGACAGGTATCCGGTAAGCGGCAGGGTCGGAACAGGAGAGCGCACGAGGGAGCTTCCAGGGGGA
AACGCCTGGTATCTTTATAGTCCTGTCGGGTTTCGCCACCTCTGACTTGAGCGTCGATTTTTGTGATGCT
CGTCAGGGGGGCGGAGCCTATGGAAAAACGCCAGCAACGCGGCCTTTTTACGGTTCCTGGCCTTTTGCTG
GCCTTTTGCTCACATGTTCTTTCCTGCGTTATCCCCTGATTCTGTGGATAACCGTATTACCGCCTTTGAG
TGAGCTGATACCGCTCGCCGCAGCCGAACGACCGAGCGCAGCGAGTCAGTGAGCGAGGAAGCGGAAGAGC
GCCCAATACGCAAACCGCCTCTCCCCGCGCGTTGGCCGATTCATTAATCACTCTGTGGTCTCATTCGGAT
TACAAGGACCACGACGGGGACTACAAGGATCATGATTTGGATGCTGCTGCCGCCGACTATAAGGATGATG
ACGATAAGGTGAGCAAGGGCGAAGAGTTGTTCACTGGTGTGGTTCCTATCCTCGTTGAGCTTGATGGTGA
TGTGAACGGGCACAAGTTCTCCGTTTCTGGTGAAGGTGAGGGTGATGCTACTTACGGAAAGCTCACCCTC
AAGTTCATCTGTACCACTGGAAAGCTCCCTGTGCCTTGGCCTACTCTCGTTACTACTTTCGGATACGGAC
TCCAGTGCTTCGCTAGATACCCTGATCATATGAAGCAGCACGACTTCTTCAAGAGCGCTATGCCTGAGGG
ATACGTGCAAGAGAGAACCATTTTCTTCAAGGACGACGGCAACTACAAGACCAGAGCTGAGGTTAAGTTC
GAAGGTGACACCCTCGTGAACAGGATCGAGCTTAAGGGCATCGACTTCAAAGAGGACGGAAACATCCTCG
GACACAAGCTCGAGTACAACTACAACAGCCACAACGTGTACATCATGGCCGACAAGCAGAAGAACGGCAT
CAAGGTCAACTTCAAGATCAGGCACAACATCGAGGACTAAGCTTTGAGACCACGAA
